Addgene plasmid #179298: BPK1160
Depositing lab: Keith Joung. Publication: Augmenting and directing long-range CRISPR-mediated activation in human cells. Tak YE, Horng JE, Perry NT, Schultz HT, Iyer S, Yao Q, Zou LS, Aryee MJ, Pinello L, Joung JK. Nat Methods. 2021 Sep;18(9):1075-1081. doi: 10.1038/s41592-021-01224-1. Epub 2021 Aug 5. PubMed 34354266.
Backbone
  Vector backbone: pCAG-CFP
  Total vector size (bp): 9925
  Vector type: Mammalian Expression
Growth in bacteria
  Bacterial resistance: Ampicillin, 100 μg/mL
  Growth temperature: 37°C
  Growth strain: DH5alpha
  Copy number: High Copy
Gene/Insert
  Gene/Insert name: dCas9-p65
  Species: S. Pyogenes
  Insert size (bp): 5028
  Mutation: D10A, H840A (catalytically inactive Cas9)
  Promoter: CAG
  Cloning method: Gibson Cloning
  Sequencing primers: 5′ GCAACGTGCTGGTTATTGTG; 3′ CAGAGGGAAAAAGATCTCAGTGG
Terms and licenses: Academic/Nonprofit Terms; Industry Terms: Not Available to Industry
How to cite: BPK1160 was a gift from Keith Joung (Addgene plasmid # 179298 ; http://n2t.net/addgene:179298 ; RRID:Addgene_179298)
