[The description below was written by a language model from this plasmid's Addgene catalogue record and pLannotate feature annotations shown in this document.]
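Description:
BPK1160 is a mammalian expression plasmid of roughly 9.9 kb, built on the pCAG-CFP backbone by Gibson assembly. It encodes a fusion of catalytically inactive Streptococcus pyogenes Cas9 (dCas9, carrying the D10A and H840A nuclease-inactivating mutations) to the p65 transcriptional activation domain. It is maintained in E. coli through a high-copy ColE1/pUC-type origin and selected with ampicillin via the β-lactamase gene. The backbone also contains remnants of lac regulatory sequences, as well as an SV40 origin with an adjacent SV40 poly(A) signal. No mammalian selection marker is annotated.

Expression is driven by the CAG promoter, seen in the feature table as the CMV immediate-early enhancer followed by the chicken β-actin/rabbit β-globin chimeric intron. Downstream lies the Cas9 open reading frame, then a 3xFLAG epitope tag for detection, and then the activation domain of human RelA (p65). The transcript ends at a rabbit β-globin polyadenylation signal, and the short "HBB" match just before it probably reflects β-globin sequence in that 3′ region rather than a separate coding element. The automated annotation labels the Cas9 reading frame as the VQR PAM variant, but the catalogue lists only D10A and H840A, so this label is likely a best-match assignment rather than evidence of altered PAM specificity. Nuclear localisation signals are not annotated.

When co-delivered with a guide RNA supplied separately, dCas9-p65 binds a target site without cutting it and recruits the transcriptional machinery. The associated publication uses such tools for CRISPR-mediated gene activation in human cells, including long-range activation.
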