Features (pLannotate 1.2.2; 19 found; start..end, strand, type, name):
      5..384     +  enhancer       CMV enhancer: human cytomegalovirus immediate early enhancer
    663..1679    +  intron         chimeric intron: chimera between introns from chicken β-actin and rabbit β-globin
   1728..1764    +  misc_feature   MCS (fragment): multiple cloning site
   1841..5941    +  CDS            Cas9 VQR: Streptococcus pyogenes Cas9 endonuclease with the D1135V/R1335Q/T1337R mutations has an altered recognition specificity for the protospacer adjacent motif (PAM) (Kleinstiver et al., 2015)
   5975..6040    +  CDS            3xFLAG: three tandem FLAG® epitope tags, followed by an enterokinase cleavage site
   6497..6867    +  CDS            RelA (p65) AD (fragment): transcriptional activation domain of human RelA, also known as p65 (O'Shea and Perkins, 2008)
   6881..6952    +  CDS            HBB (fragment): HBB_PONPY - Experimental evidence at transcript level: Swiss-Prot protein existence level 2. Involved in oxygen transport from the lung to the various peripheral tissues. From Pongo pygmaeus (Bornean orangutan).
   7023..7078    +  polyA_signal   β-globin poly(A) signal: rabbit β-globin polyadenylation signal (Gil and Proudfoot, 1987)
   7463..7479    -  protein_bind   lac operator: The lac repressor binds to the lac operator to inhibit transcription in E. coli. This inhibition can be relieved by adding lactose or isopropyl-β-D-thiogalactopyranoside (IPTG). lac repressor encoded by lacI
   7487..7517    -  promoter       lac promoter: promoter for the E. coli lac operon
   7532..7553    -  protein_bind   CAP binding site: CAP binding activates transcription in the presence of cAMP. E. coli catabolite activator protein
   7566..7605    -  CDS            lacI (fragment): lac repressor; lacI; The lac repressor binds to the lac operator to inhibit transcription in E. coli. This inhibition can be relieved by adding lactose or isopropyl-β-D-thiogalactopyranoside (IPTG).
   7612..7634    +  promoter       SV40 promoter (fragment): SV40 enhancer and early promoter
   7658..7793    +  rep_origin     SV40 ori: SV40 origin of replication
   7813..7947    +  polyA_signal   SV40 poly(A) signal: SV40 polyadenylation signal
   7949..8003    -  CDS            lacI (fragment): lac repressor; lacI; The lac repressor binds to the lac operator to inhibit transcription in E. coli. This inhibition can be relieved by adding lactose or isopropyl-β-D-thiogalactopyranoside (IPTG).
   8186..8774    -  rep_origin     ori: high-copy-number ColE1/pMB1/pBR322/pUC origin of replication
   8945..9805    -  CDS            AmpR: β-lactamase; bla; confers resistance to ampicillin, carbenicillin, and related antibiotics
   9806..9910    -  promoter       AmpR promoter: bla
>Addgene plasmid #179298 | BPK1160 | addgene full sequence | sequence record 354375 | Addgene NGS Result
GGTCGACATTGATTATTGACTAGTTATTAATAGTAATCAATTACGGGGTCATTAGTTCATAGCCCATATA
TGGAGTTCCGCGTTACATAACTTACGGTAAATGGCCCGCCTGGCTGACCGCCCAACGACCCCCGCCCATT
GACGTCAATAATGACGTATGTTCCCATAGTAACGCCAATAGGGACTTTCCATTGACGTCAATGGGTGGAG
TATTTACGGTAAACTGCCCACTTGGCAGTACATCAAGTGTATCATATGCCAAGTACGCCCCCTATTGACG
TCAATGACGGTAAATGGCCCGCCTGGCATTATGCCCAGTACATGACCTTATGGGACTTTCCTACTTGGCA
GTACATCTACGTATTAGTCATCGCTATTACCATGGTCGAGGTGAGCCCCACGTTCTGCTTCACTCTCCCC
ATCTCCCCCCCCTCCCCACCCCCAATTTTGTATTTATTTATTTTTTAATTATTTTGTGCAGCGATGGGGG
CGGGGGGGGGGGGGGNSGCGCGCCRGGSGGGGSGGGGSGGGGSGRGGGGSGGGGSGGGGSGRGGSGGRGA
GGKGCGGCGGCAGCCAATCAGAGCGGCGCGCTCCGAAAGTTTCCTTTTATGGCGAGGCGGCGGCGGCGGC
GGCCCTATAAAAAGCGAAGCGCGCGGCGGGCGGGAGTCGCTGCGCGCTGCCTTCGCCCCGTGCCCCGCTC
CGCCGCCGCCTCGCGCCGCCCGCCCCGGCTCTGACTGACCGCGTTACTCCCACAGGTGAGCGGGCGGGAC
GGCCCTTCTCCTCCGGGCTGTAATTAGCGCTTGGTTTAATGACGGCTTGTTTCTTTTCTGTGGCTGCGTG
AAAGCCTTGAGGGGCTCCGGGAGGGCCCTTTGTGCGGGGGGAGCGGCTCGGGGGGTGCGTGCGTGTGTGT
GTGCGTGGGGAGCGCCGCGTGCGGCTCCGCGCTGCCCGGCGGCTGTGAGCGCTGCGGGCGCGGCGCGGGG
CTTTGTGCGCTCCGCAGTGTGCGCGAGGGGAGCGCGGCCGGGGGCGGTGCCCCGCGGTGCGGGGGGGGCT
GCGAGGGGAACAAAGGCTGCGTGCGGGGTGTGTGCGTGGGGGGGTGAGCAGGGGGTGTGGGCGCGTCGGT
CGGGCTGCAACCCCCCCTGCACCCCCCTCCCCGAGTTGCTGAGCACGGCCCGGCTTCGGGTGCGGGGCTC
CGTACGGGGCGTGGCGCGGGGCTCGCCGTGCCGGGCGGGGGGTGGCGGCAGGTGGGGGTGCCGGGCGGGG
CGGGGCCGCCTCGGGCCGGGGAGGGCTCGGGGGAGGGGCGCGGCGGCCCCCGGAGCGCCGGCGGCTGTCG
AGGCGCGGCGAGCCGCAGCCATTGCCTTTTATGGTAATCGTGCGAGAGGGCGCAGGGACTTCCTTTGTCC
CAAATCTGTGCGGAGCCGAAATCTGGGAGGCGCCGCCGCACCCCCTCTAGCGGGCGCGGGGCGAAGCGGT
GCGGCGCCGGCAGGAAGGAAATGGGCGGGGAGGGCCTTCGTGCGTCGCCGCGCCGCCGTCCCCTTCTCCC
TCTCCAGCCTCGGGGCTGTCCGCGGGGGGACGGCTGCCTTCGGGGGGGACGGGGCAGGGCGGGGTTCGGC
TTCTGGCGTGTGACCGGCGGCTCTAGAGCCTCTGCTAACCATGTTCATGCCTTCTTCTTTTTCCTACAGC
TCCTGGGCAACGTGCTGGTTATTGTGCTGTCTCATCATTTTGGCAAAGAATTCTGCAGTCGACGGTACCG
CGGGCCCGGGATCCACCGGTCGCCACCATGGCGCCGAAAAAAAAACGCAAAGTGAACGGCGGAGGGTCCG
GAGGAGGCGGTAGCGGAGGCGATAAAAAGTATTCTATTGGTTTAGCCATCGGCACTAATTCCGTTGGATG
GGCTGTCATAACCGATGAATACAAAGTACCTTCAAAGAAATTTAAGGTGTTGGGGAACACAGACCGTCAT
TCGATTAAAAAGAATCTTATCGGTGCCCTCCTATTCGATAGTGGCGAAACGGCAGAGGCGACTCGCCTGA
AACGAACCGCTCGGAGAAGGTATACACGTCGCAAGAACCGAATATGTTACTTACAAGAAATTTTTAGCAA
TGAGATGGCCAAAGTTGACGATTCTTTCTTTCACCGTTTGGAAGAGTCCTTCCTTGTCGAAGAGGACAAG
AAACATGAACGGCACCCCATCTTTGGAAACATAGTAGATGAGGTGGCATATCATGAAAAGTACCCAACGA
TTTATCACCTCAGAAAAAAGCTAGTTGACTCAACTGATAAAGCGGACCTGAGGTTAATCTACTTGGCTCT
TGCCCATATGATAAAGTTCCGTGGGCACTTTCTCATTGAGGGTGATCTAAATCCGGACAACTCGGATGTC
GACAAACTGTTCATCCAGTTAGTACAAACCTATAATCAGTTGTTTGAAGAGAACCCTATAAATGCAAGTG
GCGTGGATGCGAAGGCTATTCTTAGCGCCCGCCTCTCTAAATCCCGACGGCTAGAAAACCTGATCGCACA
ATTACCCGGAGAGAAGAAAAATGGGTTGTTCGGTAACCTTATAGCGCTCTCACTAGGCCTGACACCAAAT
TTTAAGTCGAACTTCGACTTAGCTGAAGATGCCAAATTGCAGCTTAGTAAGGACACGTACGATGACGATC
TCGACAATCTACTGGCACAAATTGGAGATCAGTATGCGGACTTATTTTTGGCTGCCAAAAACCTTAGCGA
TGCAATCCTCCTATCTGACATACTGAGAGTTAATACTGAGATTACCAAGGCGCCGTTATCCGCTTCAATG
ATCAAAAGGTACGATGAACATCACCAAGACTTGACACTTCTCAAGGCCCTAGTCCGTCAGCAACTGCCTG
AGAAATATAAGGAAATATTCTTTGATCAGTCGAAAAACGGGTACGCAGGTTATATTGACGGCGGAGCGAG
TCAAGAGGAATTCTACAAGTTTATCAAACCCATATTAGAGAAGATGGATGGGACGGAAGAGTTGCTTGTA
AAACTCAATCGCGAAGATCTACTGCGAAAGCAGCGGACTTTCGACAACGGTAGCATTCCACATCAAATCC
ACTTAGGCGAATTGCATGCTATACTTAGAAGGCAGGAGGATTTTTATCCGTTCCTCAAAGACAATCGTGA
AAAGATTGAGAAAATCCTAACCTTTCGCATACCTTACTATGTGGGACCCCTGGCCCGAGGGAACTCTCGG
TTCGCATGGATGACAAGAAAGTCCGAAGAAACGATTACTCCATGGAATTTTGAGGAAGTTGTCGATAAAG
GTGCGTCAGCTCAATCGTTCATCGAGAGGATGACCAACTTTGACAAGAATTTACCGAACGAAAAAGTATT
GCCTAAGCACAGTTTACTTTACGAGTATTTCACAGTGTACAATGAACTCACGAAAGTTAAGTATGTCACT
GAGGGCATGCGTAAACCCGCCTTTCTAAGCGGAGAACAGAAGAAAGCAATAGTAGATCTGTTATTCAAGA
CCAACCGCAAAGTGACAGTTAAGCAATTGAAAGAGGACTACTTTAAGAAAATTGAATGCTTCGATTCTGT
CGAGATCTCCGGGGTAGAAGATCGATTTAATGCGTCACTTGGTACGTATCATGACCTCCTAAAGATAATT
AAAGATAAGGACTTCCTGGATAACGAAGAGAATGAAGATATCTTAGAAGATATAGTGTTGACTCTTACCC
TCTTTGAAGATCGGGAAATGATTGAGGAAAGACTAAAAACATACGCTCACCTGTTCGACGATAAGGTTAT
GAAACAGTTAAAGAGGCGTCGCTATACGGGCTGGGGACGATTGTCGCGGAAACTTATCAACGGGATAAGA
GACAAGCAAAGTGGTAAAACTATTCTCGATTTTCTAAAGAGCGACGGCTTCGCCAATAGGAACTTTATGC
AGCTGATCCATGATGACTCTTTAACCTTCAAAGAGGATATACAAAAGGCACAGGTTTCCGGACAAGGGGA
CTCATTGCACGAACATATTGCGAATCTTGCTGGTTCGCCAGCCATCAAAAAGGGCATACTCCAGACAGTC
AAAGTAGTGGATGAGCTAGTTAAGGTCATGGGACGTCACAAACCGGAAAACATTGTAATCGAGATGGCAC
GCGAAAATCAAACGACTCAGAAGGGGCAAAAAAACAGTCGAGAGCGGATGAAGAGAATAGAAGAGGGTAT
TAAAGAACTGGGCAGCCAGATCTTAAAGGAGCATCCTGTGGAAAATACCCAATTGCAGAACGAGAAACTT
TACCTCTATTACCTACAAAATGGAAGGGACATGTATGTTGATCAGGAACTGGACATAAACCGTTTATCTG
ATTACGACGTCGATGCCATTGTACCCCAATCCTTTTTGAAGGACGATTCAATCGACAATAAAGTGCTTAC
ACGCTCGGATAAGAACCGAGGGAAAAGTGACAATGTTCCAAGCGAGGAAGTCGTAAAGAAAATGAAGAAC
TATTGGCGGCAGCTCCTAAATGCGAAACTGATAACGCAAAGAAAGTTCGATAACTTAACTAAAGCTGAGA
GGGGTGGCTTGTCTGAACTTGACAAGGCCGGATTTATTAAACGTCAGCTCGTGGAAACCCGCCAAATCAC
AAAGCATGTTGCACAGATACTAGATTCCCGAATGAATACGAAATACGACGAGAACGATAAGCTGATTCGG
GAAGTCAAAGTAATCACTTTAAAGTCAAAATTGGTGTCGGACTTCAGAAAGGATTTTCAATTCTATAAAG
TTAGGGAGATAAATAACTACCACCATGCGCACGACGCTTATCTTAATGCCGTCGTAGGGACCGCACTCAT
TAAGAAATACCCGAAGCTAGAAAGTGAGTTTGTGTATGGTGATTACAAAGTTTATGACGTCCGTAAGATG
ATCGCGAAAAGCGAACAGGAGATAGGCAAGGCTACAGCCAAATACTTCTTTTATTCTAACATTATGAATT
TCTTTAAGACGGAAATCACTCTGGCAAACGGAGAGATACGCAAACGACCTTTAATTGAAACCAATGGGGA
GACAGGTGAAATCGTATGGGATAAGGGCCGGGACTTCGCGACGGTGAGAAAAGTTTTGTCCATGCCCCAA
GTCAACATAGTAAAGAAAACTGAGGTGCAGACCGGAGGGTTTTCAAAGGAATCGATTCTTCCAAAAAGGA
ATAGTGATAAGCTCATCGCTCGTAAAAAGGACTGGGACCCGAAAAAGTACGGTGGCTTCGATAGCCCTAC
AGTTGCCTATTCTGTCCTAGTAGTGGCAAAAGTTGAGAAGGGAAAATCCAAGAAACTGAAGTCAGTCAAA
GAATTATTGGGGATAACGATTATGGAGCGCTCGTCTTTTGAAAAGAACCCCATCGACTTCCTTGAGGCGA
AAGGTTACAAGGAAGTAAAAAAGGATCTCATAATTAAACTACCAAAGTATAGTCTGTTTGAGTTAGAAAA
TGGCCGAAAACGGATGTTGGCTAGCGCCGGAGAGCTTCAAAAGGGGAACGAACTCGCACTACCGTCTAAA
TACGTGAATTTCCTGTATTTAGCGTCCCATTACGAGAAGTTGAAAGGTTCACCTGAAGATAACGAACAGA
AGCAACTTTTTGTTGAGCAGCACAAACATTATCTCGACGAAATCATAGAGCAAATTTCGGAATTCAGTAA
GAGAGTCATCCTAGCTGATGCCAATCTGGACAAAGTATTAAGCGCATACAACAAGCACAGGGATAAACCC
ATACGTGAGCAGGCGGAAAATATTATCCATTTGTTTACTCTTACCAACCTCGGCGCTCCAGCCGCATTCA
AGTATTTTGACACAACGATAGATCGCAAACGATACACTTCTACCAAGGAGGTGCTAGACGCGACACTGAT
TCACCAATCCATCACGGGATTATATGAAACTCGGATAGATTTGTCACAGCTTGGGGGTGACGGATCCCCC
AAGAAGAAGAGGAAAGTCTCGAGCGACTACAAAGACCATGACGGTGATTATAAAGATCATGACATCGATT
ACAAGGATGACGATGACAAGGCTGCAGGAGGCGGTGGAAGCGGGATGGAGTTCCAGTACCTGCCAGATAC
AGACGATCGTCACCGGATTGAGGAGAAACGTAAAAGGACATATGAGACCTTCAAGAGCATCATGAAGAAG
AGTCCTTTCAGCGGACCCACCGACCCCCGGCCTCCACCTCGACGCATTGCTGTGCCTTCCCGCAGCTCAG
CTTCTGTCCCCAAGCCAGCACCCCAGCCCTATCCCTTTACGTCATCCCTGAGCACCATCAACTATGATGA
GTTTCCCACCATGGTGTTTCCTTCTGGGCAGATCAGCCAGGCCTCGGCCTTGGCCCCGGCCCCTCCCCAA
GTCCTGCCCCAGGCTCCAGCCCCTGCCCCTGCTCCAGCCATGGTATCAGCTCTGGCCCAGGCCCCAGCCC
CTGTCCCAGTCCTAGCCCCAGGCCCTCCTCAGGCTGTGGCCCCACCTGCCCCCAAGCCCACCCAGGCTGG
GGAAGGAACGCTGTCAGAGGCCCTGCTGCAGCTGCAGTTTGATGATGAAGACCTGGGGGCCTTGCTTGGC
AACAGCACAGACCCAGCTGTGTTCACAGACCTGGCATCCGTCGATAACTCCGAGTTTCAGCAGCTGCTGA
ACCAGGGCATACCTGTGGCCCCCCACACAACTGAGCCCATGCTGATGGAGTACCCTGAGGCTATAACTCG
CCTAGTGACAGGGGCCCAGAGGCCCCCCGACCCAGCTCCTGCTCCACTGGGGGCCCCGGGGCTCCCCAAT
GGCCTCCTTTCAGGAGATGAAGACTTCTCCTCCATTGCGGACATGGACTTCTCAGCCCTGCTGAGTCAGA
TCAGCTCTTAAAGCGGCCGCACTCCTCAGGTGCAGGCTGCCTATCAGAAGGTGGTGGCTGGTGTGGCCAA
TGCCCTGGCTCACAAATACCACTGAGATCTTTTTCCCTCTGCCAAAAATTATGGGGACATCATGAAGCCC
CTTGAGCATCTGACTTCTGGCTAATAAAGGAAATTTATTTTCATTGCAATAGTGTGTTGGAATTTTTTGT
GTCTCTCACTCGGAAGGACATATGGGAGGGCAAATCATTTAAAACATCAGAATGAGTATTTGGTTTAGAG
TTTGGCAACATATGCCCATATGCTGGCTGCCATGAACAAAGGTTGGCTATAAAGAGGTCATCAGTATATG
AAACAGCCCCCTGCTGTCCATTCCTTATTCCATAGAAAAGCCTTGACTTGAGGTTAGATTTTTTTTATAT
TTTGTTTTGTGTTATTTTTTTCTTTAACATCCCTAAAATTTTCCTTACATGTTTTACTAGCCAGATTTTT
CCTCCTCTCCTGACTACTCCCAGTCATAGCTGTCCCTCTTCTCTTATGGAGATCCCTCGACCTGCAGCCC
AAGCTTGGCGTAATCATGGTCATAGCTGTTTCCTGTGTGAAATTGTTATCCGCTCACAATTCCACACAAC
ATACGAGCCGGAAGCATAAAGTGTAAAGCCTGGGGTGCCTAATGAGTGAGCTAACTCACATTAATTGCGT
TGCGCTCACTGCCCGCTTTCCAGTCGGGAAACCTGTCGTGCCAGCGGATCCGCATCTCAATTAGTCAGCA
ACCATAGTCCCGCCCCTAACTCCGCCCATCCCGCCCCTAACTCCGCCCAGTTCCGCCCATTCTCCGCCCC
ATGGCTGACTAATTTTTTTTATTTATGCAGAGGCCGAGGCCGCCTCGGCCTCTGAGCTATTCCAGAAGTA
GTGAGGAGGCTTTTTTGGAGGCCTAGGCTTTTGCAAAAAGCTAACTTGTTTATTGCAGCTTATAATGGTT
ACAAATAAAGCAATAGCATCACAAATTTCACAAATAAAGCATTTTTTTCACTGCATTCTAGTTGTGGTTT
GTCCAAACTCATCAATGTATCTTATCATGTCTGGATCCGCTGCATTAATGAATCGGCCAACGCGCGGGGA
GAGGCGGTTTGCGTATTGGGCGCTCTTCCGCTTCCTCGCTCACTGACTCGCTGCGCTCGGTCGTTCGGCT
GCGGCGAGCGGTATCAGCTCACTCAAAGGCGGTAATACGGTTATCCACAGAATCAGGGGATAACGCAGGA
AAGAACATGTGAGCAAAAGGCCAGCAAAAGGCCAGGAACCGTAAAAAGGCCGCGTTGCTGGCGTTTTTCC
ATAGGCTCCGCCCCCCTGACGAGCATCACAAAAATCGACGCTCAAGTCAGAGGTGGCGAAACCCGACAGG
ACTATAAAGATACCAGGCGTTTCCCCCTGGAAGCTCCCTCGTGCGCTCTCCTGTTCCGACCCTGCCGCTT
ACCGGATACCTGTCCGCCTTTCTCCCTTCGGGAAGCGTGGCGCTTTCTCATAGCTCACGCTGTAGGTATC
TCAGTTCGGTGTAGGTCGTTCGCTCCAAGCTGGGCTGTGTGCACGAACCCCCCGTTCAGCCCGACCGCTG
CGCCTTATCCGGTAACTATCGTCTTGAGTCCAACCCGGTAAGACACGACTTATCGCCACTGGCAGCAGCC
ACTGGTAACAGGATTAGCAGAGCGAGGTATGTAGGCGGTGCTACAGAGTTCTTGAAGTGGTGGCCTAACT
ACGGCTACACTAGAAGAACAGTATTTGGTATCTGCGCTCTGCTGAAGCCAGTTACCTTCGGAAAAAGAGT
TGGTAGCTCTTGATCCGGCAAACAAACCACCGCTGGTAGCGGTGGTTTTTTTGTTTGCAAGCAGCAGATT
ACGCGCAGAAAAAAAGGATCTCAAGAAGATCCTTTGATCTTTTCTACGGGGTCTGACGCTCAGTGGAACG
AAAACTCACGTTAAGGGATTTTGGTCATGAGATTATCAAAAAGGATCTTCACCTAGATCCTTTTAAATTA
AAAATGAAGTTTTAAATCAATCTAAAGTATATATGAGTAAACTTGGTCTGACAGTTACCAATGCTTAATC
AGTGAGGCACCTATCTCAGCGATCTGTCTATTTCGTTCATCCATAGTTGCCTGACTCCCCGTCGTGTAGA
TAACTACGATACGGGAGGGCTTACCATCTGGCCCCAGTGCTGCAATGATACCGCGAGACCCACGCTCACC
GGCTCCAGATTTATCAGCAATAAACCAGCCAGCCGGAAGGGCCGAGCGCAGAAGTGGTCCTGCAACTTTA
TCCGCCTCCATCCAGTCTATTAATTGTTGCCGGGAAGCTAGAGTAAGTAGTTCGCCAGTTAATAGTTTGC
GCAACGTTGTTGCCATTGCTACAGGCATCGTGGTGTCACGCTCGTCGTTTGGTATGGCTTCATTCAGCTC
CGGTTCCCAACGATCAAGGCGAGTTACATGATCCCCCATGTTGTGCAAAAAAGCGGTTAGCTCCTTCGGT
CCTCCGATCGTTGTCAGAAGTAAGTTGGCCGCAGTGTTATCACTCATGGTTATGGCAGCACTGCATAATT
CTCTTACTGTCATGCCATCCGTAAGATGCTTTTCTGTGACTGGTGAGTACTCAACCAAGTCATTCTGAGA
ATAGTGTATGCGGCGACCGAGTTGCTCTTGCCCGGCGTCAATACGGGATAATACCGCGCCACATAGCAGA
ACTTTAAAAGTGCTCATCATTGGAAAACGTTCTTCGGGGCGAAAACTCTCAAGGATCTTACCGCTGTTGA
GATCCAGTTCGATGTAACCCACTCGTGCACCCAACTGATCTTCAGCATCTTTTACTTTCACCAGCGTTTC
TGGGTGAGCAAAAACAGGAAGGCAAAATGCCGCAAAAAAGGGAATAAGGGCGACACGGAAATGTTGAATA
CTCATACTCTTCCTTTTTCAATATTATTGAAGCATTTATCAGGGTTATTGTCTCATGAGCGGATACATAT
TTGAATGTATTTAGAAAAATAAACAAATAGGGGTTCCGCGCACATTTCCCCGAAAAGTGCCACCTG
